>Addgene plasmid #203172 | pKG-GW1-GlcisPT | addgene full sequence | sequence record 400042 | Addgene NGS Result
GGATCCGGTAGAATCATTTTGAATAAAAAACACGCTTTTTCAGTTCGAGTTTATCATTATCAATACTGCC
ATTTCAAAGAATACGTAAATAATTAATAGTAGTGATTTTCCTAACTTTATTTAGTCAAAAAATTAGCCTT
TTAATTCTGCTGTAACCCGTACATGCCCAAAATAGGGGGCGGGTTACACAGAATATATAACATCGTAGGT
GTCTGGGTGAACAGTTTATTCCTGGCATCCACTAAATATAATGGAGCCCGCTTTTTAAGCTGGCATCCAG
AAAAAAAAAGAATCCCAGCACCAAAATATTGTTTTCTTCACCAACCATCAGTTCATAGGTCCATTCTCTT
AGCGCAACTACAGAGAACAGGGGCACAAACAGGCAAAAAACGGGCACAACCTCAATGGAGTGATGCAACC
TGCCTGGAGTAAATGATGACACAAGGCAATTGACCCACGCATGTATCTATCTCATTTTCTTACACCTTCT
ATTACCTTCTGCTCTCTCTGATTTGGAAAAAGCTGAAAAAAAAGGTTGAAACCAGTTCCCTGAAATTATT
CCCCTACTTGACTAATAAGTATATAAAGACGGTAGGTATTGATTGTAATTCTGTAAATCTATTTCTTAAA
CTTCTTAAATTCTACTTTTATAGTTAGTCTTTTTTTTAGTTTTAAAACACCAAGAACTTAGTTTCGAATA
AACACACATAAACAGAATTATCACAAGTTTGTACAAAAAAGCAGGCTCCGAATTCGCCCTTGGATCCATG
ATCCCCATGCATGTGGCAGTGATAATGGATGGCAATGGTCGCTGGGCTCGCAAGCAGTTACAGGAACGGA
CCTTCGGGCACGAACAGGGCGTATCTGTTTTGGAGAGCATCGTTGATGAATGTATCAACTGCGGAATCCG
CTTTCTCACTGTTTATGCGTTCTCTACAGAAAATTGGAGTCGTCCCCCTACAGAGGTTTCATTTCTTTTT
GAGCTCCTGAGTGCGGCCATTCAACGCGTACGGACCACCTACAGAGAGAGGAATGTTAAAGTTCAATTCT
GTGGAGAGCGAACCACACAGATACCAGAAACTGTCATCGCTGCAATGAACTGTATTGAACAGGACACAGC
TGCGTGTACAGGCCTCATCCTTTCCGTTTGCTTTAACTATGGCGGTCACACAGAGATCGCACAAGCCTGT
AGAAGCGTCTTAGCTGATTGTCTCGAGGGTGATGCAGTGGAGAACATCAAGACACGGCTTCAAATGCCAA
TAGAACAGTTCATCCAACAGATTGATACACACCTCTATGCAAATTTGCCCCCTGTCGATCTTCTTATCAG
GACGGGTTGCGAGAAGCGACTCTCGAATTTCCTCCCCTGGCACTTAGCCTATGCTGAAATAATATTCAGC
GACCTTCTCTGGCCTGAATTCTCTGTTCGGGCCTTCAAAGATTGTCTCGATGAGTTTGCTTCGCGCACAA
GACGGTTCGGAGGGGTCCAACTATCCCCAATGACGGGCGTTTACTCAGACACTCATCCTCACTCCTCCAC
AAATGCCCTATCGAACCATGACTGAGCGGCCGCAAGGGCGAATTCGACCCAGCTTTCTTGTACAAAGTGG
TGATTCGACTTGGTTGAACACGTTGCCAAGGCTTAAGTGAATTTACTTTAAATCTTGCATTTAAATAAAT
TTTCTTTTTATAGCTTTATGACTTAGTTTCAATTTATATACTATTTTAATGACATTTTCGATTCGGATCC
GTGCATTAATGAATCGGCCAACGCGCGGGGAGAGGCGGTTTGCGTATTGGGCGCTCTTCCGCTTCCTCGC
TCACTGACTCGCTGCGCTCGGTCGTTCGGCTGCGGCGAGCGGTATCAGCTCACTCAAAGGCGGTAATACG
GTTATCCACAGAATCAGGGGATAACGCAGGAAAGAACATGTGAGCAAAAGGCCAGCAAAAGGCCAGGAAC
CGTAAAAAGGCCGCGTTGCTGGCGTTTTTCCATAGGCTCCGCCCCCCTGACGAGCATCACAAAAATCGAC
GCTCAAGTCAGAGGTGGCGAAACCCGACAGGACTATAAAGATACCAGGCGTTTCCCCCTGGAAGCTCCCT
CGTGCGCTCTCCTGTTCCGACCCTGCCGCTTACCGGATACCTGTCCGCCTTTCTCCCTTCGGGAAGCGTG
GCGCTTTCTCATAGCTCACGCTGTAGGTATCTCAGTTCGGTGTAGGTCGTTCGCTCCAAGCTGGGCTGTG
TGCACGAACCCCCCGTTCAGCCCGACCGCTGCGCCTTATCCGGTAACTATCGTCTTGAGTCCAACCCGGT
AAGACACGACTTATCGCCACTGGCAGCAGCCACTGGTAACAGGATTAGCAGAGCGAGGTATGTAGGCGGT
GCTACAGAGTTCTTGAAGTGGTGGCCTAACTACGGCTACACTAGAAGAACAGTATTTGGTATCTGCGCTC
TGCTGAAGCCAGTTACCTTCGGAAAAAGAGTTGGTAGCTCTTGATCCGGCAAACAAACCACCGCTGGTAG
CGGTGGTTTTTTTGTTTGCAAGCAGCAGATTACGCGCAGAAAAAAAGGATCTCAAGAAGATCCTTTGATC
TTTTCTACGGGGTCTGACGCTCAGTGGAACGAAAACTCACGTTAAGGGATTTTGGTCATGAGATTATCAA
AAAGGATCTTCACCTAGATCCTTTTAAATTAAAAATGAAGTTTTAAATCAATCTAAAGTATATATGAGTA
AACTTGGTCTGACAGTTACCAATGCTTAATCAGTGAGGCACCTATCTCAGCGATCTGTCTATTTCGTTCA
TCCATAGTTGCCTGACTCCCCGTCGTGTAGATAACTACGATACGGGAGGGCTTACCATCTGGCCCCAGTG
CTGCAATGATACCGCGAGACCCACGCTCACCGGCTCCAGATTTATCAGCAATAAACCAGCCAGCCGGAAG
GGCCGAGCGCAGAAGTGGTCCTGCAACTTTATCCGCCTCCATCCAGTCTATTAATTGTTGCCGGGAAGCT
AGAGTAAGTAGTTCGCCAGTTAATAGTTTGCGCAACGTTGTTGCCATTGCTACAGGCATCGTGGTGTCAC
GCTCGTCGTTTGGTATGGCTTCATTCAGCTCCGGTTCCCAACGATCAAGGCGAGTTACATGATCCCCCAT
GTTGTGCAAAAAAGCGGTTAGCTCCTTCGGTCCTCCGATCGTTGTCAGAAGTAAGTTGGCCGCAGTGTTA
TCACTCATGGTTATGGCAGCACTGCATAATTCTCTTACTGTCATGCCATCCGTAAGATGCTTTTCTGTGA
CTGGTGAGTACTCAACCAAGTCATTCTGAGAATAGTGTATGCGGCGACCGAGTTGCTCTTGCCCGGCGTC
AATACGGGATAATACCGCGCCACATAGCAGAACTTTAAAAGTGCTCATCATTGGAAAACGTTCTTCGGGG
CGAAAACTCTCAAGGATCTTACCGCTGTTGAGATCCAGTTCGATGTAACCCACTCGTGCACCCAACTGAT
CTTCAGCATCTTTTACTTTCACCAGCGTTTCTGGGTGAGCAAAAACAGGAAGGCAAAATGCCGCAAAAAA
GGGAATAAGGGCGACACGGAAATGTTGAATACTCATACTCTTCCTTTTTCAATATTATTGAAGCATTTAT
CAGGGTTATTGTCTCATGAGCGGATACATATTTGAATGTATTTAGAAAAATAAACAAATAGGGGTTCCGC
GCACATTTCCCCGAAAAGTGCCACCTGACGTCTAAGAAACCATTATTATCATGACATTAACCTATAAAAA
TAGGCGTATCACGAGGCCCTTTCGTCTCGCGCGTTTCGGTGATGACGGTGAAAACCTCTGACACATGCAG
CTCCCGGAGACGGTCACAGCTTGTCTGTAAGCGGATGCCGGGAGCAGACAAGCCCGTCAGGGCGCGTCAG
CGGGTGTTGGCGGGTGTCGGGGCTGGCTTAACTATGCGGCATCAGAGCAGATTGTACTGAGAGTGCACCA
TACTAGAAAGTATAGGAACTTCAGAGCGCTTTTGAAAACCAAAAGCGCTCTGAAGACGCACTTTCAAAAA
ACCAAAAACGCACCGGACTGTAACGAGCTACTAAAATATTGCGAATACCGCTTCCACAAACATTGCTCAA
AAGTATCTCTTTGCTATATATCTCTGTGCTATATCCCTATATAACCTACCCATCCACCTTTCGCTCCTTG
AACTTGCATCTAAACTCGACCTCTACATTTTTTATGTTTATCTCTAGTATTACTCTTTAGACAAAAAAAT
TGTAGTAAGAACTATTCATAGAGTGAATCGAAAACAATACGAAAATGTAAACATTTCCTATACGTAGTAT
ATAGAGACAAAATAGAAGAAACCGTTCATAATTTTCTGACCAATGAAGAATCATCAACGCTATCACTTTC
TGTTCACAAAGTATGCGCAATCCACATCGGTATAGAATATAATCGGGGATGCCTTTATCTTGAAAAAATG
CACCCGCAGCTTCGCTAGTAATCAGTAAACGCGGGAAGTGGAGTCAGGCTTTTTTTATGGAAGAGAAAAT
AGACACCAAAGTAGCCTTCTTCTAACCTTAACGGACCTACAGTGCAAAAAGTTATCAAGAGACTGCATTA
TAGAGCGCACAAAGGAGAAAAAAAGTAATCTAAGATGCTTTGTTAGAAAAATAGCGCTCTCGGGATGCAT
TTTTGTAGAACAAAAAAGAAGTATAGATTCTTTGTTGGTAAAATAGCGCTCTCGCGTTGCATTTCTGTTC
TGTAAAAATGCAGCTCAGATTCTTTGTTTGAAAAATTAGCGCTCTCGCGTTGCATTTTTGTTTTACAAAA
ATGAAGCACAGATTCTTCGTTGGTAAAATAGCGCTTTCGCGTTGCATTTCTGTTCTGTAAAAATGCAGCT
CAGATTCTTTGTTTGAAAAATTAGCGCTCTCGCGTTGCATTTTTGTTCTACAAAATGAAGCACAGATGCT
TCGTTAACTGTGGGAATACTCAGGTATCGTAAGATGCAAGAGTTCGAATCTCTTAGCAACCATTATTTTT
TTCCTCAACATAACGAGAACACACAGGGGCGCTATCGCACAGAATCAAATTCGATGACTGGAAATTTTTT
GTTAATTTCAGAGGTCGCCTGACGCATATACCTTTTTCAACTGAAAAATTGGGAGAAAAAGGAAAGGTGA
GAGCGCCGGAACCGGCTTTTCATATAGAATAGAGAAGCGTTCATGACTAAATGCTTGCATCACAATACTT
GAAGTTGACAATATTATTTAAGGACCTATTGTTTTTTCCAATAGGTGGTTAGCAATCGTCTTACTTTCTA
ACTTTTCTTACCTTTTACATTTCAGCAATATATATATATATTTCAAGGATATACCATTCTAATGTCTGCC
CCTAAGAAGATCGTCGTTTTGCCAGGTGACCACGTTGGTCAAGAAATCACAGCCGAAGCCATTAAGGTTC
TTAAAGCTATTTCTGATGTTCGTTCCAATGTCAAGTTCGATTTCGAAAATCATTTAATTGGTGGTGCTGC
TATCGATGCTACAGGTGTTCCACTTCCAGATGAGGCGCTGGAAGCCTCCAAGAAGGCTGATGCCGTTTTG
TTAGGTGCTGTGGGTGGTCCTAAATGGGGTACCGGTAGTGTTAGACCTGAACAAGGTTTACTAAAAATCC
GTAAAGAACTTCAATTGTACGCCAACTTAAGACCATGTAACTTTGCATCCGACTCTCTTTTAGACTTATC
TCCAATCAAGCCACAATTTGCTAAAGGTACTGACTTCGTTGTTGTCAGAGAATTAGTGGGAGGTATTTAC
TTTGGTAAGAGAAAGGAAGACGATGGTGATGGTGTCGCTTGGGATAGTGAACAATACACCGTTCCAGAAG
TGCAAAGAATCACAAGAATGGCCGCTTTCATGGCCCTACAACATGAGCCACCATTGCCTATTTGGTCCTT
GGATAAAGCTAATGTTTTGGCCTCTTCAAGATTATGGAGAAAAACTGTGGAGGAAACCATCAAGAACGAA
TTCCCTACATTGAAGGTTCAACATCAATTGATTGATTCTGCCGCCATGATCCTAGTTAAGAACCCAACCC
ACCTAAATGGTATTATAATCACCAGCAACATGTTTGGTGATATCATCTCCGATGAAGCCTCCGTTATCCC
AGGTTCCTTGGGTTTGTTGCCATCTGCGTCCTTGGCCTCTTTGCCAGACAAGAACACCGCATTTGGTTTG
TACGAACCATGCCACGGTTCTGCTCCAGATTTGCCAAAGAATAAGGTCAACCCTATCGCCACTATCTTGT
CTGCTGCAATGATGTTGAAATTGTCATTGAACTTGCCTGAAGAAGGTAAGGCCATTGAAGATGCAGTTAA
AAAGGTTTTGGATGCAGGTATCAGAACTGGTGATTTAGGTGGTTCCAACAGTACCACCGAAGTCGGTGAT
GCTGTCGCCGAAGAAGTTAAGAAAATCCTTGCTTAAAAAGATTCTCTTTTTTTATGATATTTGTACATAA
ACTTTATAAATGAAATTCATAATAGAAACGACACGAAATTACAAAATGGAATATGTTCATAGGGTAGACG
AAACTATATACGCAATCTACATACATTTATCAAGAAGGAGAAAAAGGAGGATGTAAAGGAATACAGGTAA
GCAAATTGATACTAATGGCTCAACGTGATAAGGAAAAAGAATTGCACTTTAACATTAATATTGACAAGGA
GGAGGGCACCACACAAAAAGTTAGGTGTAACAGAAAATCATGAAACTATGATTCCTAATTTATATATTGG
AGGATTTTCTCTAAAAAAAAAAAAATACAACAAATAAAAAACACTCAATGACCTGACCATTTGATGGAGT
TTAAGTCAATACCTTCTTGAACCATTTCCCATAATGGTGAAAGTTCCCTCAAGAATTTTACTCTGTCAGA
AACGGCCTTAACGACGTACCGGATCTATGCGGTGTGAAATACCGCACAGATGCGTAAGGAGAAAATACCG
CATCAGGCGCCATTCGCCATTCAGGCTGCGCAACTGTTGGGAAGGGCGATCGGTGCGGGCCTCTTCGCTA
TTACGCCAGC
Features (pLannotate 1.2.2; 16 found; start..end, strand, type, name):
     54..697     +  promoter       GAP promoter: S. cerevisiae TDH3; promoter for glyceraldehyde-3-phosphate dehydrogenase
    723..747     +  protein_bind   attB1: mutant version of attB; recombination site for the Gateway® BP reaction BP Clonase™
    768..1562    +  CDS            UPPS: UPPS_GIAIC - Experimental evidence at protein level: Swiss-Prot protein existence level 1. Cis-prenyl transferase involved in the synthesis of dolichol, a long-chain polyprenol that is utilized as a sugar carrier in protein glycosylation in the endoplasmic reticulum (ER). Catalyzes the sequential condensation of isopentenyl pyrophosphate (IPP) with farnesyl pyrophosphate (FPP) to produce a polyprenyl pyrophosphate which contains 11 (major) and 12 (minor) isoprene units. From Giardia intestinalis (strain ATCC 50803 / WB clone C6) (Giardia lamblia).
   1587..1611    -  protein_bind   attB2: mutant version of attB; recombination site for the Gateway® BP reaction BP Clonase™
   1752..1804    -  CDS            lacI (fragment): lac repressor; lacI; The lac repressor binds to the lac operator to inhibit transcription in E. coli. This inhibition can be relieved by adding lactose or isopropyl-β-D-thiogalactopyranoside (IPTG).
   1987..2575    -  rep_origin     ori: high-copy-number ColE1/pMB1/pBR322/pUC origin of replication
   2746..3606    -  CDS            AmpR: β-lactamase; bla; confers resistance to ampicillin, carbenicillin, and related antibiotics
   3607..3711    -  promoter       AmpR promoter: bla
   3806..3841    +  CDS            rop (fragment): Rop protein, which maintains plasmids at low copy number; rop
   3943..3992    +  misc_feature   bom (fragment): basis of mobility region from pBR322
   3993..4975    +  rep_origin     2μ ori: yeast 2μ plasmid origin of replication
   4976..5381    +  promoter       LEU2 promoter: S. cerevisiae LEU2
   5382..6476    +  CDS            LEU2: 3-isopropylmalate dehydrogenase, required for leucine biosynthesis; S. cerevisiae LEU2; yeast auxotrophic marker
   6838..6948    -  CDS            NFS1 (fragment): NFS1_YEAST - Also known as SPL1 From Saccharomyces cerevisiae (strain ATCC 204508 / S288c) (Baker's yeast).
   6956..7007    +  misc_feature   bom (fragment): basis of mobility region from pBR322
   7013..7080    -  CDS            lacZα (fragment): LacZα fragment of β-galactosidase; lacZ fragment
