[The description below was written by a language model from this plasmid's Addgene catalogue record and pLannotate feature annotations shown in this document.]
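Description:
pKG-GW1-GlcisPT is a yeast episomal expression plasmid of about 7.1 kb, built on the Gateway-compatible pKG-GW1 backbone to express the cis-prenyltransferase of Giardia intestinalis in Saccharomyces cerevisiae. It is an E. coli–yeast shuttle vector. In bacteria it replicates from a high-copy ColE1/pUC-type origin and is selected through the β-lactamase (AmpR) gene, which has its own promoter. In yeast it is maintained by the 2μ origin, which typically gives multicopy episomal propagation. Yeast selection uses the LEU2 marker (3-isopropylmalate dehydrogenase under its native promoter), which complements leucine auxotrophy. The short annotated fragments of lacI, rop, bom, lacZα and NFS1 appear to be leftovers of backbone assembly, the NFS1 piece probably being genomic sequence flanking LEU2, and not functional elements.

The payload is the UPPS open reading frame, placed downstream of the strong constitutive TDH3 (GAP) promoter. It is flanked by attB1 and attB2 sites, consistent with the recorded Gateway cloning method. No epitope tag or reporter is annotated, and the feature table does not identify a transcription terminator downstream of attB2. The encoded enzyme condenses isopentenyl pyrophosphate onto farnesyl pyrophosphate to form polyprenyl pyrophosphates of mainly 11 isoprene units. These are precursors of dolichol, the lipid sugar carrier for protein glycosylation in the endoplasmic reticulum.

The stated purpose is yeast expression of the Giardia enzyme. The associated publication concerns Nogo-B receptor, a subunit of cis-prenyltransferase, and a congenital disorder of glycosylation. That context suggests use in functional studies of dolichol synthesis in yeast, although the record does not describe specific experiments.
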