Addgene plasmid #203172: pKG-GW1-GlcisPT
Purpose: Yeast expression vector for Giardia cis-prenyltransferase
Depositing lab: William Sessa. Depositing organization: Yale University. Publication: Mutation of Nogo-B receptor, a subunit of cis-prenyltransferase, causes a congenital disorder of glycosylation. Park EJ, Grabinska KA, Guan Z, Stranecky V, Hartmannova H, Hodanova K, Baresova V, Sovova J, Jozsef L, Ondruskova N, Hansikova H, Honzik T, Zeman J, Hulkova H, Wen R, Kmoch S, Sessa WC. Cell Metab. 2014 Sep 2;20(3):448-57. doi: 10.1016/j.cmet.2014.06.016. Epub 2014 Jul 24. PubMed 25066056.
Backbone
  Vector backbone: pKG-GW1
  Vector type: Yeast Expression
  Selectable markers: LEU2
Growth in bacteria
  Bacterial resistance: Ampicillin, 100 μg/mL
  Growth temperature: 37°C
  Growth strain: DH5alpha
  Copy number: High Copy
Gene/Insert
  Gene/Insert name: UPPS
  Species: Giardia intestinalis
  Promoter: TDH3
  Cloning method: Gateway Cloning
  Sequencing primers: 5′ CTACTTTTATAGTTAGTC; 3′ ATAAATTGAAACTAAGTC
Terms and licenses: Academic/Nonprofit Terms; Industry Terms: Not Available to Industry
How to cite: pKG-GW1-GlcisPT was a gift from William Sessa (Addgene plasmid # 203172 ; http://n2t.net/addgene:203172 ; RRID:Addgene_203172)
